Addgene plasmid #85089: p1G108CFa
Purpose: Expresses PCNA1 variant (G108C) fused to an FAD domain of P450 BM3 (A74G/C773S/C810S) in E. coli
Depositing lab: Teruyuki Nagamune. Depositing organization: The University of Tokyo. Publication: Immobilization of a Bacterial Cytochrome P450 Monooxygenase System on a Solid Support. Tan CY, Hirakawa H, Suzuki R, Haga T, Iwata F, Nagamune T. Angew Chem Int Ed Engl. 2016 Oct 26. doi: 10.1002/anie.201608033. PubMed 27781345.
Backbone
  Vector backbone: pET-28b(+)
  Backbone manufacturer: Merck Millipore
  Backbone size w/o insert (bp): 5333
  Total vector size (bp): 7280
  Modifications to backbone: N/A
  Vector type: Bacterial Expression
Growth in bacteria
  Bacterial resistance: Kanamycin, 50 μg/mL
  Growth temperature: 37°C
  Growth strain: DH5alpha
  Growth instructions: Supplement with 1% glucose is recommended to suppress leaky expression.
  Copy number: Low Copy
Gene/Insert
  Gene/Insert name: The G108C variant of PCNA1 fused to an FAD domain of P450 BM3 (alt name: PCNA1(G108C)-FAD domain)
  Species: Synthetic; Sulfolobus solfataricus P2, Bacillus megaterium
  Insert size (bp): 1947
  Mutation: G108C in PCNA1, A74G/C773S/C810S in FAD domain of P450 BM3
  Promoter: T7 promoter
  Tag / fusion protein: His6 tag (N terminal on backbone)
  Cloning method: Unknown
  Sequencing primers: 5′ T7; 3′ T7 Terminal
Terms and licenses: Academic/Nonprofit Terms; Industry Terms: Not Available to Industry
Depositor comments: The plasmid was obtained from p1G108C-GG (Plasmid #85092) and pBsaFa (Plasmid #85104) by Golden Gate assembly.
How to cite: p1G108CFa was a gift from Teruyuki Nagamune (Addgene plasmid # 85089 ; http://n2t.net/addgene:85089 ; RRID:Addgene_85089)
