[The description below was written by a language model from this plasmid's Addgene catalogue record and pLannotate feature annotations shown in this document.]
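Description:
p1G108CFa is a bacterial expression plasmid built on the pET-28b(+) backbone for producing a recombinant fusion protein in E. coli. It is selected with kanamycin through the aminoglycoside phosphotransferase gene and replicates from a pBR322-type origin accompanied by the bom region and the rop gene, consistent with its listing as low copy. An f1 origin is also present. The backbone carries lacI with its own promoter. Short fragments annotated as tetracycline resistance and a predicted E. coli protein are residual pBR322-derived backbone sequence rather than functional markers.

The expression cassette runs from a T7 promoter with an adjacent lac operator and the T7 gene 10 ribosome binding site to a T7 terminator, so transcription depends on T7 RNA polymerase and is repressed by LacI until induced with IPTG or lactose. The open reading frame begins with the backbone's N-terminal His6 tag and a thrombin cleavage site, followed by PCNA1 from Sulfolobus solfataricus carrying a G108C substitution. This is joined to a fragment of Bacillus megaterium cytochrome P450 BM3 (cyp102A1) corresponding to its FAD domain, for which the record lists the mutations A74G/C773S/C810S. A His-tag sequence annotated downstream of the insert is the vector's optional C-terminal tag. The record lists only the N-terminal tag and does not say whether the downstream one is translated.

The plasmid was assembled by Golden Gate cloning from two related parent plasmids. PCNA1 is one subunit of the archaeal heterotrimeric sliding clamp. The associated publication concerns immobilising a bacterial P450 monooxygenase system on a solid support, so PCNA1 probably serves here as an assembly scaffold for the P450 BM3 domain. The record does not state the role of the introduced cysteine.
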