Features (pLannotate 1.2.2; 22 found; start..end, strand, type, name):
     12..467     +  rep_origin     f1 ori (sequence partly withheld): f1 bacteriophage origin of replication; arrow indicates direction of (+) strand synthesis
    494..551     +  promoter       AmpR promoter (fragment): bla
    560..1375    -  CDS            KanR: aminoglycoside phosphotransferase; aph(3')-Ia; confers resistance to kanamycin in bacteria or G418 (Geneticin®) in eukaryotes
   1497..2085    +  rep_origin     ori: high-copy-number ColE1/pMB1/pBR322/pUC origin of replication
   2271..2413    -  misc_feature   bom: basis of mobility region from pBR322
   2515..2706    -  CDS            rop: Rop protein, which maintains plasmids at low copy number; rop
   2723..3103    +  CDS            YPB1_ECOLX: Protein predicted: Swiss-Prot protein existence level 4. From Escherichia coli.
   3175..3466    -  CDS            TcR (fragment): tetracycline efflux protein; tet; confers resistance to tetracycline
   3481..3502    -  protein_bind   CAP binding site: CAP binding activates transcription in the presence of cAMP. E. coli catabolite activator protein
   3515..4597    -  CDS            lacI: lac repressor; lacI; The lac repressor binds to the lac operator to inhibit transcription in E. coli. This inhibition can be relieved by adding lactose or isopropyl-β-D-thiogalactopyranoside (IPTG).
   4598..4675    -  promoter       lacI promoter: lacI
   4683..4962    -  CDS            TcR (fragment): tetracycline efflux protein; tet; confers resistance to tetracycline
   4984..5002    +  promoter       T7 promoter: promoter for bacteriophage T7 RNA polymerase
   5003..5027    +  protein_bind   lac operator: The lac repressor binds to the lac operator to inhibit transcription in E. coli. This inhibition can be relieved by adding lactose or isopropyl-β-D-thiogalactopyranoside (IPTG). lac repressor encoded by lacI
   5042..5064    +  RBS            RBS: efficient ribosome binding site from bacteriophage T7 gene 10 (Olins and Rangwala, 1989)
   5083..5099    +  CDS            capTEV™ (fragment): composite tag for in vivo biotinylation, TEV protease cleavage, and 6xHis tagging
   5110..5127    +  CDS            thrombin site: thrombin recognition and cleavage site
   5131..5877    +  CDS            pcn1: PCNA1_SACS2 - Also known as pcnA-like. Experimental evidence at protein level: Swiss-Prot protein existence level 1. One of the sliding clamp subunits that acts as a moving platform for DNA processing. Responsible for tethering the catalytic subunit of DNA polymerase to DNA during high-speed replication. Heterotrimer stimulates the Holliday junction resolvase Hjc. DNA polymerase I, DNA ligase and the flap endonuclease may be constitutively associated with the PCNA heterotrimer forming a scanning complex able to couple DNA synthesis and Okazaki fragment maturation. From Saccharolobus solfataric
   5887..7074    +  CDS            cyp102A1 (fragment): CPXB_BACMB - Also known as cyp102. Experimental evidence at protein level: Swiss-Prot protein existence level 1. Functions as a fatty acid monooxygenase (PubMed:3106359, PubMed:1727637, PubMed:16566047, PubMed:7578081, PubMed:11695892, PubMed:14653735, PubMed:16403573, PubMed:18004886, PubMed:17077084, PubMed:17868686, PubMed:18298086, PubMed:18619466, PubMed:18721129, PubMed:19492389, PubMed:20180779, PubMed:21110374, PubMed:21875028). Catalyzes hydroxylation of fatty acids at omega-1, omega-2 and omega-3 positions (PubMed:1727637, PubMed:21875028). Shows activity toward medium and long-chain
   7124..7141    +  CDS            9xHis (fragment): 9xHis affinity tag
   7151..7200    +  CDS            SET1 (fragment): solubility-enhancement tag derived from T7 phage gene 10B
   7208..7255    +  terminator     T7 terminator: transcription terminator for bacteriophage T7 RNA polymerase
>Addgene plasmid #85089 | p1G108CFa | depositor full sequence | sequence record 164483 | p1G108CFa sequence 7280 bps
TGGCGAATGGG
[124 nt withheld, positions 12-135]
C
[91 nt withheld, positions 137-227]
A
[49 nt withheld, positions 229-277]
CCTTTGACGTTGGAGTCCACGTTCTTT
[37 nt withheld, positions 305-341]
ACCCTATCTCGGTCTATTCTTTTGATTTATAAGGGATTTTGCCGATTTCGGCCTATTGGTTAAAAAATGA
GCTGATTTAACAAAAATTTAACGCGAATTTTAACAAAATATTAACGTTTACAATTTCAGGTGGCACTTTT
CGGGGAAATGTGCGCGGAACCCCTATTTGTTTATTTTTCTAAATACATTCAAATATGTATCCGCTCATGA
ATTAATTCTTAGAAAAACTCATCGAGCATCAAATGAAACTGCAATTTATTCATATCAGGATTATCAATAC
CATATTTTTGAAAAAGCCGTTTCTGTAATGAAGGAGAAAACTCACCGAGGCAGTTCCATAGGATGGCAAG
ATCCTGGTATCGGTCTGCGATTCCGACTCGTCCAACATCAATACAACCTATTAATTTCCCCTCGTCAAAA
ATAAGGTTATCAAGTGAGAAATCACCATGAGTGACGACTGAATCCGGTGAGAATGGCAAAAGTTTATGCA
TTTCTTTCCAGACTTGTTCAACAGGCCAGCCATTACGCTCGTCATCAAAATCACTCGCATCAACCAAACC
GTTATTCATTCGTGATTGCGCCTGAGCGAGACGAAATACGCGATCGCTGTTAAAAGGACAATTACAAACA
GGAATCGAATGCAACCGGCGCAGGAACACTGCCAGCGCATCAACAATATTTTCACCTGAATCAGGATATT
CTTCTAATACCTGGAATGCTGTTTTCCCGGGGATCGCAGTGGTGAGTAACCATGCATCATCAGGAGTACG
GATAAAATGCTTGATGGTCGGAAGAGGCATAAATTCCGTCAGCCAGTTTAGTCTGACCATCTCATCTGTA
ACATCATTGGCAACGCTACCTTTGCCATGTTTCAGAAACAACTCTGGCGCATCGGGCTTCCCATACAATC
GATAGATTGTCGCACCTGATTGCCCGACATTATCGCGAGCCCATTTATACCCATATAAATCAGCATCCAT
GTTGGAATTTAATCGCGGCCTAGAGCAAGACGTTTCCCGTTGAATATGGCTCATAACACCCCTTGTATTA
CTGTTTATGTAAGCAGACAGTTTTATTGTTCATGACCAAAATCCCTTAACGTGAGTTTTCGTTCCACTGA
GCGTCAGACCCCGTAGAAAAGATCAAAGGATCTTCTTGAGATCCTTTTTTTCTGCGCGTAATCTGCTGCT
TGCAAACAAAAAAACCACCGCTACCAGCGGTGGTTTGTTTGCCGGATCAAGAGCTACCAACTCTTTTTCC
GAAGGTAACTGGCTTCAGCAGAGCGCAGATACCAAATACTGTCCTTCTAGTGTAGCCGTAGTTAGGCCAC
CACTTCAAGAACTCTGTAGCACCGCCTACATACCTCGCTCTGCTAATCCTGTTACCAGTGGCTGCTGCCA
GTGGCGATAAGTCGTGTCTTACCGGGTTGGACTCAAGACGATAGTTACCGGATAAGGCGCAGCGGTCGGG
CTGAACGGGGGGTTCGTGCACACAGCCCAGCTTGGAGCGAACGACCTACACCGAACTGAGATACCTACAG
CGTGAGCTATGAGAAAGCGCCACGCTTCCCGAAGGGAGAAAGGCGGACAGGTATCCGGTAAGCGGCAGGG
TCGGAACAGGAGAGCGCACGAGGGAGCTTCCAGGGGGAAACGCCTGGTATCTTTATAGTCCTGTCGGGTT
TCGCCACCTCTGACTTGAGCGTCGATTTTTGTGATGCTCGTCAGGGGGGCGGAGCCTATGGAAAAACGCC
AGCAACGCGGCCTTTTTACGGTTCCTGGCCTTTTGCTGGCCTTTTGCTCACATGTTCTTTCCTGCGTTAT
CCCCTGATTCTGTGGATAACCGTATTACCGCCTTTGAGTGAGCTGATACCGCTCGCCGCAGCCGAACGAC
CGAGCGCAGCGAGTCAGTGAGCGAGGAAGCGGAAGAGCGCCTGATGCGGTATTTTCTCCTTACGCATCTG
TGCGGTATTTCACACCGCATATATGGTGCACTCTCAGTACAATCTGCTCTGATGCCGCATAGTTAAGCCA
GTATACACTCCGCTATCGCTACGTGACTGGGTCATGGCTGCGCCCCGACACCCGCCAACACCCGCTGACG
CGCCCTGACGGGCTTGTCTGCTCCCGGCATCCGCTTACAGACAAGCTGTGACCGTCTCCGGGAGCTGCAT
GTGTCAGAGGTTTTCACCGTCATCACCGAAACGCGCGAGGCAGCTGCGGTAAAGCTCATCAGCGTGGTCG
TGAAGCGATTCACAGATGTCTGCCTGTTCATCCGCGTCCAGCTCGTTGAGTTTCTCCAGAAGCGTTAATG
TCTGGCTTCTGATAAAGCGGGCCATGTTAAGGGCGGTTTTTTCCTGTTTGGTCACTGATGCCTCCGTGTA
AGGGGGATTTCTGTTCATGGGGGTAATGATACCGATGAAACGAGAGAGGATGCTCACGATACGGGTTACT
GATGATGAACATGCCCGGTTACTGGAACGTTGTGAGGGTAAACAACTGGCGGTATGGATGCGGCGGGACC
AGAGAAAAATCACTCAGGGTCAATGCCAGCGCTTCGTTAATACAGATGTAGGTGTTCCACAGGGTAGCCA
GCAGCATCCTGCGATGCAGATCCGGAACATAATGGTGCAGGGCGCTGACTTCCGCGTTTCCAGACTTTAC
GAAACACGGAAACCGAAGACCATTCATGTTGTTGCTCAGGTCGCAGACGTTTTGCAGCAGCAGTCGCTTC
ACGTTCGCTCGCGTATCGGTGATTCATTCTGCTAACCAGTAAGGCAACCCCGCCAGCCTAGCCGGGTCCT
CAACGACAGGAGCACGATCATGCGCACCCGTGGGGCCGCCATGCCGGCGATAATGGCCTGCTTCTCGCCG
AAACGTTTGGTGGCGGGACCAGTGACGAAGGCTTGAGCGAGGGCGTGCAAGATTCCGAATACCGCAAGCG
ACAGGCCGATCATCGTCGCGCTCCAGCGAAAGCGGTCCTCGCCGAAAATGACCCAGAGCGCTGCCGGCAC
CTGTCCTACGAGTTGCATGATAAAGAAGACAGTCATAAGTGCGGCGACGATAGTCATGCCCCGCGCCCAC
CGGAAGGAGCTGACTGGGTTGAAGGCTCTCAAGGGCATCGGTCGAGATCCCGGTGCCTAATGAGTGAGCT
AACTTACATTAATTGCGTTGCGCTCACTGCCCGCTTTCCAGTCGGGAAACCTGTCGTGCCAGCTGCATTA
ATGAATCGGCCAACGCGCGGGGAGAGGCGGTTTGCGTATTGGGCGCCAGGGTGGTTTTTCTTTTCACCAG
TGAGACGGGCAACAGCTGATTGCCCTTCACCGCCTGGCCCTGAGAGAGTTGCAGCAAGCGGTCCACGCTG
GTTTGCCCCAGCAGGCGAAAATCCTGTTTGATGGTGGTTAACGGCGGGATATAACATGAGCTGTCTTCGG
TATCGTCGTATCCCACTACCGAGATATCCGCACCAACGCGCAGCCCGGACTCGGTAATGGCGCGCATTGC
GCCCAGCGCCATCTGATCGTTGGCAACCAGCATCGCAGTGGGAACGATGCCCTCATTCAGCATTTGCATG
GTTTGTTGAAAACCGGACATGGCACTCCAGTCGCCTTCCCGTTCCGCTATCGGCTGAATTTGATTGCGAG
TGAGATATTTATGCCAGCCAGCCAGACGCAGACGCGCCGAGACAGAACTTAATGGGCCCGCTAACAGCGC
GATTTGCTGGTGACCCAATGCGACCAGATGCTCCACGCCCAGTCGCGTACCGTCTTCATGGGAGAAAATA
ATACTGTTGATGGGTGTCTGGTCAGAGACATCAAGAAATAACGCCGGAACATTAGTGCAGGCAGCTTCCA
CAGCAATGGCATCCTGGTCATCCAGCGGATAGTTAATGATCAGCCCACTGACGCGTTGCGCGAGAAGATT
GTGCACCGCCGCTTTACAGGCTTCGACGCCGCTTCGTTCTACCATCGACACCACCACGCTGGCACCCAGT
TGATCGGCGCGAGATTTAATCGCCGCGACAATTTGCGACGGCGCGTGCAGGGCCAGACTGGAGGTGGCAA
CGCCAATCAGCAACGACTGTTTGCCCGCCAGTTGTTGTGCCACGCGGTTGGGAATGTAATTCAGCTCCGC
CATCGCCGCTTCCACTTTTTCCCGCGTTTTCGCAGAAACGTGGCTGGCCTGGTTCACCACGCGGGAAACG
GTCTGATAAGAGACACCGGCATACTCTGCGACATCGTATAACGTTACTGGTTTCACATTCACCACCCTGA
ATTGACTCTCTTCCGGGCGCTATCATGCCATACCGCGAAAGGTTTTGCGCCATTCGATGGTGTCCGGGAT
CTCGACGCTCTCCCTTATGCGACTCCTGCATTAGGAAGCAGCCCAGTAGTAGGTTGAGGCCGTTGAGCAC
CGCCGCCGCAAGGAATGGTGCATGCAAGGAGATGGCGCCCAACAGTCCCCCGGCCACGGGGCCTGCCACC
ATACCCACGCCGAAACAAGCGCTCATGAGCCCGAAGTGGCGAGCCCGATCTTCCCCATCGGTGATGTCGG
CGATATAGGCGCCAGCAACCGCACCTGTGGCGCCGGTGATGCCGGCCACGATGCGTCCGGCGTAGAGGAT
CGAGATCTCGATCCCGCGAAATTAATACGACTCACTATAGGGGAATTGTGAGCGGATAACAATTCCCCTC
TAGAAATAATTTTGTTTAACTTTAAGAAGGAGATATACCATGGGCAGCAGCCATCATCATCATCATCACA
GCAGCGGCCTGGTGCCGCGCGGCAGCCATATGTTTAAAATTGTGTATCCGAACGCCAAAGATTTCTTTAG
CTTCATCAACAGCATTACCAACGTTACGGATTCTATCATCCTGAACTTCACCGAAGATGGCATCTTCAGT
CGTCATCTGACGGAAGATAAAGTGCTGATGGCAATCATGCGCATTCCGAAAGATGTTCTGTCTGAATACA
GTATTGATAGCCCGACCTCTGTGAAACTGGATGTGAGCTCTGTGAAGAAAATTCTGAGCAAAGCAAGTAG
CAAAAAAGCGACGATTGAACTGACCGAAACGGATTCTGGCCTGAAAATCATCATCCGTGATGAAAAATCT
TGCGCCAAAAGTACCATCTACATCAAAGCAGAAAAAGGCCAGGTTGAACAGCTGACGGAACCGAAAGTGA
ACCTGGCCGTTAATTTTACCACGGATGAAAGCGTGCTGAACGTTATCGCGGCCGATGTGACCCTGGTTGG
TGAAGAAATGCGTATCAGCACGGAAGAAGATAAAATCAAAATTGAAGCGGGCGAAGAAGGTAAACGCTAT
GTGGCCTTTCTGATGAAAGATAAACCGCTGAAAGAACTGAGCATCGATACCTCTGCCTCTAGTAGCTACA
GCGCAGAAATGTTCAAAGATGCGGTGAAAGGCCTGCGTGGTTTTAGTGCGCCGACGATGGTGTCTTTCGG
TGAAAATCTGCCGATGAAAATTGATGTGGAAGCAGTTAGCGGCGGTCACATGATCTTCTGGATTGCGCCG
CGCCTGGGAGGTAGCATGCCGCTTGCGAAAATGCACGGTGCGTTTTCAACGAACGTCGTAGCAAGCAAAG
AACTTCAACAGCCAGGCAGTGCACGAAGCACGCGACATCTTGAAATTGAACTTCCAAAAGAAGCTTCTTA
TCAAGAAGGAGATCATTTAGGTGTTATTCCTCGCAACTATGAAGGAATAGTAAACCGTGTAACAGCAAGG
TTCGGCCTAGATGCATCACAGCAAATCCGTCTGGAAGCAGAAGAAGAAAAATTAGCTCATTTGCCACTCG
CTAAAACAGTATCCGTAGAAGAGCTTCTGCAATACGTGGAGCTTCAAGATCCTGTTACGCGCACGCAGCT
TCGCGCAATGGCTGCTAAAACGGTCAGCCCGCCGCATAAAGTAGAGCTTGAAGCCTTGCTTGAAAAGCAA
GCCTACAAAGAACAAGTGCTGGCAAAACGTTTAACAATGCTTGAACTGCTTGAAAAATACCCGGCGAGCG
AAATGAAATTCAGCGAATTTATCGCCCTTCTGCCAAGCATACGCCCGCGCTATTACTCGATTTCTTCATC
ACCTCGTGTCGATGAAAAACAAGCAAGCATCACGGTCAGCGTTGTCTCAGGAGAAGCGTGGAGCGGATAT
GGAGAATATAAAGGAATTGCGTCGAACTATCTTGCCGAGCTGCAAGAAGGAGATACGATTACGTGCTTTA
TTTCCACACCGCAGTCAGAATTTACGCTGCCAAAAGACCCTGAAACGCCGCTTATCATGGTCGGACCGGG
AACAGGCGTCGCGCCGTTTAGAGGCTTTGTGCAGGCGCGCAAACAGCTAAAAGAACAAGGACAGTCACTT
GGAGAAGCACATTTATACTTCGGCTGCCGTTCACCTCATGAAGACTATCTGTATCAAGAAGAGCTTGAAA
ACGCCCAAAGCGAAGGCATCATTACGCTTCATACCGCTTTTTCTCGCATGCCAAATCAGCCGAAAACATA
CGTTCAGCACGTAATGGAACAAGACGGCAAGAAATTGATTGAACTTCTTGATCAAGGAGCGCACTTCTAT
ATTTGCGGAGACGGAAGCCAAATGGCACCTGCCGTTGAAGCAACGCTTATGAAAAGCTATGCTGACGTTC
ACCAAGTGAGTGAAGCAGACGCTCGCTTATGGCTGCAGCAGCTAGAAGAAAAAGGCCGATACGCAAAAGA
CGTGTGGGCTGGGTAAGGATCCGAATTCGAGCTCCGTCGACAAGCTTGCGGCCGCACTCGAGCACCACCA
CCACCACCACTGAGATCCGGCTGCTAACAAAGCCCGAAAGGAAGCTGAGTTGGCTGCTGCCACCGCTGAG
CAATAACTAGCATAACCCCTTGGGGCCTCTAAACGGGTCTTGAGGGGTTTTTTGCTGAAAGGAGGAACTA
TATCCGGAT
