>Addgene plasmid #85089 | p1G108CFa | addgene partial sequence | sequence record 167048 | T7 5'-TAATACGACTCACTATAGGG-3'
TTCCCCTCTAGAAATAATTTTGTTTAACTTTAAGAAGGAGATATACCATGGGCAGCAGCCATCATCATCA
TCATCACAGCAGCGGCCTGGTGCCGCGCGGCAGCCATATGTTTAAAATTGTGTATCCGAACGCCAAAGAT
TTCTTTAGCTTCATCAACAGCATTACCAACGTTACGGATTCTATCATCCTGAACTTCACCGAAGATGGCA
TCTTCAGTCGTCATCTGACGGAAGATAAAGTGCTGATGGCAATCATGCGCATTCCGAAAGATGTTCTGTC
TGAATACAGTATTGATAGCCCGACCTCTGTGAAACTGGATGTGAGCTCTGTGAAGAAAATTCTGAGCAAA
GCAAGTAGCAAAAAAGCGACGATTGAACTGACCGAAACGGATTCTGGCCTGAAAATCATCATCCGTGATG
AAAAATCTTGCGCCAAAAGTACCATCTACATCAAAGCAGAAAAAGGCCAGGTTGAACAGCTGACGGAACC
GAAAGTGAACCTGGCCGTTAATTTTACCACGGATGAAAGCGTGCTGAACGTTATCGCGGCCGATGTGACC
CTGGTTGGTGAAGAAATGCGTATCAGCACGGAAGAAGATAAAATCAAAATTGAAGCGGGCGAAGAAGGTA
AACGCTATGTGGCCTTTCTGATGAAAGATAAACCGCTGAAAGAACTGAGCATCGATACCTCTGCCTCTAG
TAGCTACAGCGCAGAAATGTTCAAAGATGCGGTGAAAGGCCTGCGTGGTTTTAGTGCGCCGACGATGGTG
TCTTTCGGTGAAAATCTGCCGATGAAAATTGATGTGGAAGCAGTTAGCGGCGGTCACATGATCTTCTGGA
TTGCGCCGCGCCTGGGAGGTAGCATGCCGCTTGCGAAAATGCACGGTGCGTTTTCAACGAACGTCGTAGC
AAGCAAAGAAC
