>Addgene plasmid #85089 | p1G108CFa | addgene partial sequence | sequence record 167049 | T7term 5'-GCTAGTTATTGCTCAGCGG-3'
CTTCCTTTCGGGCTTTGTTAGCAGCCGGATCTCAGTGGTGGTGGTGGTGGTGCTCGAGTGCGGCCGCAAG
CTTGTCGACGGAGCTCGAATTCGGATCCTTACCCAGCCCACACGTCTTTTGCGTATCGGCCTTTTTCTTC
TAGCTGCTGCAGCCATAAGCGAGCGTCTGCTTCACTCACTTGGTGAACGTCAGCATAGCTTTTCATAAGC
GTTGCTTCAACGGCAGGTGCCATTTGGCTTCCGTCTCCGCAAATATAGAAGTGCGCTCCTTGATCAAGAA
GTTCAATCAATTTCTTGCCGTCTTGTTCCATTACGTGCTGAACGTATGTTTTCGGCTGATTTGGCATGCG
AGAAAAAGCGGTATGAAGCGTAATGATGCCTTCGCTTTGGGCGTTTTCAAGCTCTTCTTGATACAGATAG
TCTTCATGAGGTGAACGGCAGCCGAAGTATAAATGTGCTTCTCCAAGTGACTGTCCTTGTTCTTTTAGCT
GTTTGCGCGCCTGCACAAAGCCTCTAAACGGCGCGACGCCTGTTCCCGGTCCGACCATGATAAGCGGCGT
TTCAGGGTCTTTTGGCAGCGTAAATTCTGACTGCGGTGTGGAAATAAAGCACGTAATCGTATCTCCTTCT
TGCAGCTCGGCAAGATAGTTCGACGCAATTCCTTTATATTCTCCATATCCGCTCCACGCTTCTCCTGAGA
CAACGCTGACCGTGATGCTTGCTTGTTTTTCATCGACACGAGGTGATGAAGAAATCGAGTAATAGCGCGG
GCGTATGCTTGGCAGAAGGGCGATAAATTCGCTGAATTTCATTTCGCTCGCCGGGTATTTTTCAAGCAGT
TCAAGCATTGTTAAACGTTTTGCCAGCACTTGTTCTTTGTAGGCTTGCTTTTCAAGCAAGGCTTCAAGCT
CTACTTTATGCGGCGGGCTGACCGTTTTAGCAGCCATTGCGCGAAGCTGCGTGCGCGTAACAGGATCTTG
AAGCTCCACGTATTGCAGAAGCTCTTCTACGGATACTG
